>Addgene plasmid #182249 | pmiRGLO Dual-Luciferase-HNRNPAB-3'UTR | addgene full sequence | sequence record 357578 | Addgene NGS Result
TTCCACATCCACCGGTAGGCGCCAACCGGCTCCGTTCTTTGGTGGCCCCTTCGCGCCACCTTCTACTCCT
CCCCTAGTCAGGAAGTTCCCCCCCGCCCCGCAGCTCGCGTCGTGCAGGACGTGACAAATGGAAGTAGCAC
GTCTCACTAGTCTCGTGCAGATGGACAGCACCGCTGAGCAATGGAAGCGGGTAGGCCTTTGGGGCAGCGG
CCAATAGCAGCTTTGCTCCTTCGCTTTCTGGGCTCAGAGGCTGGGAAGGGGTGGGTCCGGGGGCGGGCTC
AGGGGCGGGCTCAGGGGCGGGGCGGGCGCCCGAAGGTCCTCCGGAGGCCCGGCATTCTGCACGCTTCAAA
AGCGCACGTCTGCCGCGCTGTTCTCCTCTTCCTCATCTCCGGGCCTTTCGACCTGCAGCCCAAGCTTGGC
AATCCGGTACTGTTGGTAAAGCCACCATGGAAGATGCCAAAAACATTAAGAAGGGCCCAGCGCCATTCTA
CCCACTCGAAGACGGGACCGCCGGCGAGCAGCTGCACAAAGCCATGAAGCGCTACGCCCTGGTGCCCGGC
ACCATCGCCTTTACCGACGCACATATCGAGGTGGACATTACCTACGCCGAGTACTTCGAGATGAGCGTTC
GGCTGGCAGAAGCTATGAAGCGCTATGGGCTGAATACAAACCATCGGATCGTGGTGTGCAGCGAGAATAG
CTTGCAGTTCTTCATGCCCGTGTTGGGTGCCCTGTTCATCGGTGTGGCTGTGGCCCCAGCTAACGACATC
TACAACGAGCGCGAGCTGCTGAACAGCATGGGCATCAGCCAGCCCACCGTCGTATTCGTGAGCAAGAAAG
GGCTGCAAAAGATCCTCAACGTGCAAAAGAAGCTACCGATCATACAAAAGATCATCATCATGGATAGCAA
GACCGACTACCAGGGCTTCCAAAGCATGTACACCTTCGTGACTTCCCATTTGCCACCCGGCTTCAACGAG
TACGACTTCGTGCCCGAGAGCTTCGACCGGGACAAAACCATCGCCCTGATCATGAACAGTAGTGGCAGTA
CCGGATTGCCCAAGGGCGTAGCCCTACCGCACCGCACCGCTTGTGTCCGATTCAGTCATGCCCGCGACCC
CATCTTCGGCAACCAGATCATCCCCGACACCGCTATCCTCAGCGTGGTGCCATTTCACCACGGCTTCGGC
ATGTTCACCACGCTGGGCTACTTGATCTGCGGCTTTCGGGTCGTGCTCATGTACCGCTTCGAGGAGGAGC
TATTCTTGCGCAGCTTGCAAGACTATAAGATTCAATCTGCCCTGCTGGTGCCCACACTATTTAGCTTCTT
CGCTAAGAGCACTCTCATCGACAAGTACGACCTAAGCAACTTGCACGAGATCGCCAGCGGCGGGGCGCCG
CTCAGCAAGGAGGTAGGTGAGGCCGTGGCCAAACGCTTCCACCTACCAGGCATCCGCCAGGGCTACGGCC
TGACAGAAACAACCAGCGCCATTCTGATCACCCCCGAAGGGGACGACAAGCCTGGCGCAGTAGGCAAGGT
GGTGCCCTTCTTCGAGGCTAAGGTGGTGGACTTGGACACCGGTAAGACACTGGGTGTGAACCAGCGCGGC
GAGCTGTGCGTCCGTGGCCCCATGATCATGAGCGGCTACGTTAACAACCCCGAGGCTACAAACGCTCTCA
TCGACAAGGACGGCTGGCTGCACAGCGGCGACATCGCCTACTGGGACGAGGACGAGCACTTCTTCATCGT
GGACCGGCTGAAGAGCCTGATCAAATACAAGGGCTACCAGGTAGCCCCAGCCGAACTGGAGAGCATCCTG
CTGCAACACCCCAACATCTTCGACGCCGGGGTCGCCGGCCTGCCCGACGACGATGCCGGCGAGCTGCCCG
CCGCAGTCGTCGTGCTGGAACACGGTAAAACCATGACCGAGAAGGAGATCGTGGACTATGTGGCCAGCCA
GGTTACAACCGCCAAGAAGCTGCGCGGTGGTGTTGTGTTCGTGGACGAGGTGCCTAAAGGACTGACCGGC
AAGTTGGACGCCCGCAAGATCCGCGAGATTCTCATTAAGGCCAAGAAGGGCGGCAAGATCGCCGTGTAAT
TCTAGTTGTTTAAACGAGCTCGCTAGCGGCGGCAGCAGGAGCGACCAACTGATCGCACACATGCTTTGTT
TGGATATGGAGTGAACACAATTATGTACCAAATTTAACTTGGCAAACTTTCTATTGCCTGTCCCATGTGC
ATCTTATTTAAAATTTCCCCCATGGAAATCACTCTCCTGTTGACTATTTCCAGAGCTCTAGGTGTTTAGG
CAGCGTGTGGTGTCTGAGAGGCCATAGCGCCATCATGGGCTGATTTTTATTACCAGGTCCCCCAGAAGCA
GGTGGGAGGCTCTGCTTCCTGCTGCCGCTCTGCAGCCTGGACCTGTGGACCCTGGTTGTAAAGAGTAAAT
TGTATCTTAGGAAACCAGTGTCACCTTTTTTTCACCTTTTAATTTTATATTATTTGCGTCATACATTTCC
TGTAACGGAAGTGTTAATTTTACTGTACTTTTTGGTACCTTTTGGGAATCTAATGTATTGTAAGGTATTT
TACACGTGTCCTGATTTTGCCACAACCTGGATATTGAAGCTATCCAAGCTTTTGAAATAAAATTTAAAAA
CCCCCAAGCCTGGGTGAGTGTGGGATATCTAGAGTCGACCTGCAGGCATGCAAGCTGATCCGGCTGCTAA
CAAAGCCCGAAAGGAAGCTGAGTTGGCTGCTGCCACCGCTGAGCAATAACTAGCATAACCCCTTGGGGCG
GCCGCTTCGAGCAGACATGATAAGATACATTGATGAGTTTGGACAAACCACAACTAGAATGCAGTGAAAA
AAATGCTTTATTTGTGAAATTTGTGATGCTATTGCTTTATTTGTAACCATTATAAGCTGCAATAAACAAG
TTAACAACAACAATTGCATTCATTTTATGTTTCAGGTTCAGGGGGAGATGTGGGAGGTTTTTTTAAGCAA
GTAAAACCTCTACAAATGTGGTAAAATCGAATTTTAACAAAATATTAACGCTTACAATTTCCTGATGCGG
TATTTTCTCCTTACGCATCTGTGCGGTATTTCACACCGCATACGCGGATCTGCGCAGCACCATGGCCTGA
AATAACCTCTGAAAGAGGAACTTGGTTAGGTACCTTCTGAGGCGGAAAGAACCAGCTGTGGAATGTGTGT
CAGTTAGGGTGTGGAAAGTCCCCAGGCTCCCCAGCAGGCAGAAGTATGCAAAGCATGCATCTCAATTAGT
CAGCAACCAGGTGTGGAAAGTCCCCAGGCTCCCCAGCAGGCAGAAGTATGCAAAGCATGCATCTCAATTA
GTCAGCAACCATAGTCCCGCCCCTAACTCCGCCCATCCCGCCCCTAACTCCGCCCAGTTCCGCCCATTCT
CCGCCCCATGGCTGACTAATTTTTTTTATTTATGCAGAGGCCGAGGCCGCCTCGGCCTCTGAGCTATTCC
AGAAGTAGTGAGGAGGCTTTTTTGGAGGCCTAGGCTTTTGCAAAAAGCTTGATTCTTCTGACACAACAGT
CTCGAACCAAAGGCTGGAGCCACCATGGCTTCCAAGGTGTACGACCCCGAGCAACGCAAACGCATGATCA
CTGGGCCTCAGTGGTGGGCTCGCTGCAAGCAAATGAACGTGCTGGACTCCTTCATCAACTACTATGATTC
CGAGAAGCACGCCGAGAACGCCGTGATTTTTCTGCATGGTAACGCTGCCTCCAGCTACCTGTGGAGGCAC
GTCGTGCCTCACATCGAGCCCGTGGCTAGATGCATCATCCCTGATCTGATCGGAATGGGTAAGTCCGGCA
AGAGCGGGAATGGCTCATATCGCCTCCTGGATCACTACAAGTACCTCACCGCTTGGTTCGAGCTGCTGAA
CCTTCCAAAGAAAATCATCTTTGTGGGCCACGACTGGGGGGCTTGTCTGGCCTTTCACTACTCCTACGAG
CACCAAGACAAGATCAAGGCCATCGTCCATGCTGAGAGTGTCGTGGACGTGATCGAGTCCTGGGACGAGT
GGCCTGACATCGAGGAGGATATCGCCCTGATCAAGAGCGAAGAGGGCGAGAAAATGGTGCTTGAGAATAA
CTTCTTCGTCGAGACCATGCTCCCAAGCAAGATCATGCGGAAACTGGAGCCTGAGGAGTTCGCTGCCTAC
CTGGAGCCATTCAAGGAGAAGGGCGAGGTTAGACGGCCTACCCTCTCCTGGCCTCGCGAGATCCCTCTCG
TTAAGGGAGGCAAGCCCGACGTCGTCCAGATTGTCCGCAACTACAACGCCTACCTTCGGGCCAGCGACGA
TCTGCCTAAGATGTTCATCGAGTCCGACCCTGGGTTCTTTTCCAACGCTATTGTCGAGGGAGCTAAGAAG
TTCCCTAACACCGAGTTCGTGAAGGTGAAGGGCCTCCACTTCAGCCAGGAGGACGCTCCAGATGAAATGG
GTAAGTACATCAAGAGCTTCGTGGAGCGCGTGCTGAAGAACGAGCAGACCGGTGGTGGGAGCGGAGGTGG
CGGATCAGGTGGCGGAGGCTCCGGAGGGATTGAACAAGATGGATTGCACGCAGGTTCTCCGGCCGCTTGG
GTGGAGAGGCTATTCGGCTATGACTGGGCACAACAGACAATCGGCTGCTCTGATGCCGCCGTGTTCCGGC
TGTCAGCGCAGGGGCGCCCGGTTCTTTTTGTCAAGACCGACCTGTCCGGTGCCCTGAATGAACTGCAGGA
CGAGGCAGCGCGGCTATCGTGGCTGGCCACGACGGGCGTTCCTTGCGCAGCTGTGCTCGACGTTGTCACT
GAAGCGGGAAGGGACTGGCTGCTATTGGGCGAAGTGCCGGGGCAGGATCTCCTGTCATCTCACCTTGCTC
CTGCCGAGAAAGTATCCATCATGGCTGATGCAATGCGGCGGCTGCATACGCTTGATCCGGCTACCTGCCC
ATTCGACCACCAAGCGAAACATCGCATCGAGCGAGCACGTACTCGGATGGAAGCCGGTCTTGTCGATCAG
GATGATCTGGACGAAGAGCATCAGGGGCTCGCGCCAGCCGAACTGTTCGCCAGGCTCAAGGCGCGCATGC
CCGACGGCGAGGATCTCGTCGTGACCCATGGCGATGCCTGCTTGCCGAATATCATGGTGGAAAATGGCCG
CTTTTCTGGATTCATCGACTGTGGCCGGCTGGGTGTGGCGGACCGCTATCAGGACATAGCGTTGGCTACC
CGTGATATTGCTGAAGAGCTTGGCGGCGAATGGGCTGACCGCTTCCTCGTGCTTTACGGTATCGCCGCTC
CCGATTCGCAGCGCATCGCCTTCTATCGCCTTCTTGACGAGTTCTTCTGAGCGGGACTCTGGGGTTCGAA
ATGACCGACCAAGCGACGCCCAACCTGCCATCACGATGGCCGCAATAAAATATCTTTATTTTCATTACAT
CTGTGTGTTGGTTTTTTGTGTGAATCGATAGCGATAAGGATCCTCTTTGCGCTTGCGTTTTCCCTTGTCC
AGATAGCCCAGTAGCTGACATTCATCCGGGGTCAGCACCGTTTCTGCGGACTGGCTTTCTACGTAATGGT
TTCTTAGACGTCAGGTGGCACTTTTCGGGGAAATGTGCGCGGAACCCCTATTTGTTTATTTTTCTAAATA
CATTCAAATATGTATCCGCTCATGAGACAATAACCCTGATAAATGCTTCAATAATATTGAAAAAGGAAGA
GTATGAGTATTCAACATTTCCGTGTCGCCCTTATTCCCTTTTTTGCGGCATTTTGCCTTCCTGTTTTTGC
TCACCCAGAAACGCTGGTGAAAGTAAAAGATGCTGAAGATCAGTTGGGTGCACGAGTGGGTTACATCGAA
CTGGATCTCAACAGCGGTAAGATCCTTGAGAGTTTTCGCCCCGAAGAACGTTTTCCAATGATGAGCACTT
TCAAAGTTCTGCTATGTGGCGCGGTATTATCCCGTATTGACGCCGGGCAAGAGCAACTCGGTCGCCGCAT
ACACTATTCTCAGAATGACTTGGTTGAGTACTCACCAGTCACAGAAAAGCATCTTACGGATGGCATGACA
GTAAGAGAATTATGCAGTGCTGCCATAACCATGAGTGATAACACTGCGGCCAACTTACTTCTGACAACTA
TCGGAGGACCGAAGGAGCTAACCGCTTTTTTGCACAACATGGGGGATCATGTAACTCGCCTTGATCGTTG
GGAACCGGAGCTGAATGAAGCCATACCAAACGACGAGCGTGACACCACGATGCCTGTAGCAATGGCAACA
ACGTTGCGCAAACTATTAACTGGCGAACTACTTACTCTAGCTTCCCGGCAACAATTAATAGACTGGATGG
AGGCGGATAAAGTTGCAGGACCACTTCTGCGCTCGGCCCTTCCGGCTGGCTGGTTTATTGCTGATAAATC
TGGAGCCGGTGAGCGTGGGTCTCGCGGTATCATTGCAGCACTGGGGCCAGATGGTAAGCCCTCCCGTATC
GTAGTTATCTACACGACGGGGAGTCAGGCAACTATGGATGAACGAAATAGACAGATCGCTGAGATAGGTG
CCTCACTGATTAAGCATTGGTAATTCGAAATGACCGACCAAGCGACGCCCAACCGGTATCAGCTCACTCA
AAGGCGGTAATACGGTTATCCACAGAATCAGGGGATAACGCAGGAAAGAACATGTGAGCAAAAGGCCAGC
AAAAGGCCAGGAACCGTAAAAAGGCCGCGTTGCTGGCGTTTTTCCATAGGCTCCGCCCCCCTGACGAGCA
TCACAAAAATCGACGCTCAAGTCAGAGGTGGCGAAACCCGACAGGACTATAAAGATACCAGGCGTTTCCC
CCTGGAAGCTCCCTCGTGCGCTCTCCTGTTCCGACCCTGCCGCTTACCGGATACCTGTCCGCCTTTCTCC
CTTCGGGAAGCGTGGCGCTTTCTCATAGCTCACGCTGTAGGTATCTCAGTTCGGTGTAGGTCGTTCGCTC
CAAGCTGGGCTGTGTGCACGAACCCCCCGTTCAGCCCGACCGCTGCGCCTTATCCGGTAACTATCGTCTT
GAGTCCAACCCGGTAAGACACGACTTATCGCCACTGGCAGCAGCCACTGGTAACAGGATTAGCAGAGCGA
GGTATGTAGGCGGTGCTACAGAGTTCTTGAAGTGGTGGCCTAACTACGGCTACACTAGAAGGACAGTATT
TGGTATCTGCGCTCTGCTGAAGCCAGTTACCTTCGGAAAAAGAGTTGGTAGCTCTTGATCCGGCAAACAA
ACCACCGCTGGTAGCGGTGGTTTTTTTGTTTGCAAGCAGCAGATTACGCGCAGAAAAAAAGGATTTCAAG
AAGATCCTTTGATCTTTTCTACGGGGTCTGACGCTCAGTGGAACGAAAACTCACGTTAAGGGATTTTGGT
CATGAGATTATCAAAAAGGATCTTCACCTAGATCCTTTTATAGTCCGGAAATACAGGAACGCACGCTGGA
TGGCCCTTCGCTGGGATGGTGAAACCATGAAAAATGGCAGCTTCAGTGGATTAAGTGGGGGTAATGTGGC
CTGTACCCTCTGGTTGCATAGGTATTCATACGGTTAAAATTTATCAGGCGCGATTGCGGCAGTTTTTCGG
GTGGTTTGTTGCCATTTTTACCTGTCTGCTGCCGTGATCGCGCTGAACGCGTTTTAGCGGTGCGTACAAT
TAAGGGATTATGGTAAATCCACTTACTGTCTGCCCTCGTAGCCATCGAGATAAACCGCAGTACTCCGGCC
ACGATGCGTCCGGCGTAGAGGATCGAGATCTACCGGGTAGGGGAGGCGCTTTTCCCAAGGCAGTCTGGAG
CATGCGCTTTAGCAGCCCCGCTGGGCACTTGGCGCTACACAAGTGGCCTCTGGCCTCGCACACA
Features (pLannotate 1.2.2; 18 found; start..end, strand, type, name):
    447..2099    +  CDS            luciferase: firefly luciferase synthetic luc2 version of the luciferase gene
   2688..2716    +  misc_feature   MCS (fragment): pUC18/19 multiple cloning site
   2723..2772    +  CDS            SET1 (fragment): solubility-enhancement tag derived from T7 phage gene 10B
   2780..2799    +  terminator     T7 terminator (fragment): transcription terminator for bacteriophage T7 RNA polymerase
   2821..2942    -  polyA_signal   SV40 poly(A) signal: SV40 polyadenylation signal
   2965..3033    -  CDS            large T antigen (fragment): large T antigen from SV40 (simian virus 40)
   3038..3070    +  rep_origin     M13 ori (fragment): M13 bacteriophage origin of replication; arrow indicates direction of (+) strand synthesis
   3071..3122    -  misc_feature   bom (fragment): basis of mobility region from pBR322
   3187..3544    +  promoter       SV40 promoter: SV40 enhancer and early promoter
   3595..4527    +  CDS            hRluc: Renilla luciferase human codon-optimized
   4578..5370    +  CDS            NeoR/KanR (fragment): aminoglycoside phosphotransferase from Tn5; aph(3')-II (or nptII); confers resistance to neomycin, kanamycin, and G418 (Geneticin®)
   5434..5482    +  polyA_signal   poly(A) signal: synthetic polyadenylation signal
   5503..5595    -  CDS            tnpA (fragment): TN5P_ECOLX - Also known as tnp. Experimental evidence at protein level: Swiss-Prot protein existence level 1. Mediates transposition of transposon Tn5 by a 'cut and paste' mechanism. First, the monomeric transposase binds the 19 bp inverted DNA repeats flanking the transposon. Then, dimerization of the DNA- bound transposase creates a synaptic DNA complex. After nicking of the first DNA strand, excision of the transposon proceeds through a series of intermediates. The transposase then mediates the insertion of the transposon at a new site by strand transfer. The activity of the wild- type tran
   5638..5742    +  promoter       AmpR promoter: bla
   5743..6603    +  CDS            AmpR: β-lactamase; bla; confers resistance to ampicillin, carbenicillin, and related antibiotics
   6761..7349    -  rep_origin     ori: high-copy-number ColE1/pMB1/pBR322/pUC origin of replication
   7465..7748    +  misc_feature   cer region: ColE1-derived recombination site that helps to maintain plasmids as monomers
   7805..400     +  promoter       PGK promoter (across the origin): mouse phosphoglycerate kinase 1 promoter
