[The description below was written by a language model from this plasmid's Addgene catalogue record and pLannotate feature annotations shown in this document.]
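Description:
pmiRGLO Dual-Luciferase-HNRNPAB-3'UTR is a mammalian microRNA-target reporter built on the Promega pmirGLO Dual-Luciferase backbone. It carries a roughly 560 bp fragment of the human HNRNPAB 3' UTR, bringing the plasmid to about 7.9 kb. In bacteria it is maintained at high copy through a ColE1/pUC-type origin and selected with ampicillin via the β-lactamase gene and its own promoter. A ColE1-derived cer region is also annotated, which helps keep the plasmid monomeric.

The primary reporter is the synthetic firefly luciferase gene luc2, driven by a PGK promoter that spans the numbering origin of the sequence. The HNRNPAB 3' UTR fragment was cloned between NheI and XbaI sites. It falls in the unannotated stretch between the end of luc2 and the residual multiple cloning site, upstream of an SV40 polyadenylation signal, so it becomes part of the luciferase transcript. According to the record, this fragment contains two binding sites for miR-150, so miR-150 activity in transfected cells should lower firefly luciferase output.

A second, independent cassette uses the SV40 enhancer/early promoter to express human codon-optimised Renilla luciferase followed directly by a neomycin phosphotransferase coding region, ending in a synthetic poly(A) signal. It provides an internal normalisation control on the same plasmid and potentially G418 selection. Several short annotated fragments (SET1, T7 terminator, large T antigen, M13 ori, bom, tnpA) are most likely incidental matches rather than functional parts.

The construct is suited to dual-luciferase assays testing whether miR-150 directly targets HNRNPAB, and it was deposited with work on a miR-150 regulatory axis in human T cell proliferation.
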