Addgene plasmid #182249: pmiRGLO Dual-Luciferase-HNRNPAB-3'UTR
Purpose: Human HNRNPAB 3` UTR region containing 2x binding sites for miR-150 cloned downstream of luciferase reporter gene
Depositing lab: Silvia Monticelli. Depositing organization: Institute for Research in Biomedicine, Switzerland. Publication: RFX transcription factors control a miR-150/PDAP1 axis that restrains the proliferation of human T cells. Chirichella M, Bianchi N, Dzafo E, Foli E, Gualdrini F, Kenyon A, Natoli G, Monticelli S. PLoS Biol. 2022 Feb 10;20(2):e3001538. doi: 10.1371/journal.pbio.3001538. PubMed 35143476.
Backbone
  Vector backbone: pmirGLO Dual-Luciferase
  Backbone manufacturer: Promega
  Backbone size w/o insert (bp): 7344
  Total vector size (bp): 7904
  Vector type: Mammalian Expression, Luciferase
Growth in bacteria
  Bacterial resistance: Ampicillin, 100 μg/mL
  Growth temperature: 37°C
  Growth strain: DH5alpha
  Copy number: High Copy
Gene/Insert
  Gene/Insert name: 3' UTR region of HNRNPAB gene
  Species: H. sapiens (human)
  Insert size (bp): 560
  Cloning method: Restriction Enzyme; 5′ cloning site NheI (unknown if destroyed); 3′ cloning site XbaI (unknown if destroyed)
  Sequencing primers: 5′ AGA AGC TGC GCG GTG GTG TTG TG
Terms and licenses: Academic/Nonprofit Terms; Industry Terms: Not Available to Industry
How to cite: pmiRGLO Dual-Luciferase-HNRNPAB-3'UTR was a gift from Silvia Monticelli (Addgene plasmid # 182249 ; http://n2t.net/addgene:182249 ; RRID:Addgene_182249)
